Addgene plasmid #46270: pEGFPC1/GgVcl 1-258 (aka VD1)
Depositing lab: Susan Craig. Depositing organization: Johns Hopkins University and School of Medicine. Publication: A conformational switch in vinculin drives formation and dynamics of a talin-vinculin complex at focal adhesions. Cohen DM, Kutscher B, Chen H, Murphy DB, Craig SW. J Biol Chem. 2006 Jun 9;281(23):16006-15. Epub 2006 Apr 10. 10.1074/jbc.M600738200 PubMed 16608855.
Backbone
  Vector backbone: pEGFP-C1
  Backbone manufacturer: Clonetech
  Backbone size w/o insert (bp): 4700
  Total vector size (bp): 7316
  Modifications to backbone: vector modified to contain unique Nde, Xho sites.
  Vector type: Mammalian Expression
  Selectable markers: Neomycin (select with G418)
Growth in bacteria
  Bacterial resistance: Kanamycin, 50 μg/mL
  Growth temperature: 37°C
  Growth strain: DH5alpha
  Copy number: Unknown
Gene/Insert
  Gene/Insert name: Vcl 1-258 (aka VD1) (alt names: Vinculin; Vcl)
  Species: G. gallus (chicken)
  Insert size (bp): 774
  Mutation: 1-258 (VD1 domain)
  GenBank ID: NM_205441.1
  Entrez Gene: VCL (a.k.a. VINC1)
  Promoter: CMV
  Tag / fusion protein: EGFP (N terminal on backbone)
  Cloning method: Restriction Enzyme; 5′ cloning site NdeI (not destroyed); 3′ cloning site XhoI (not destroyed)
  Sequencing primers: 5′ EGFP-C; 3′ SV40pA-R
Terms and licenses: Academic/Nonprofit Terms; Industry Terms: Not Available to Industry
Depositor comments: Nde-Xho fragment from pET15b/Vh1-258 (Addgene plasmid 46173) was subcloned into EGFP/V1-1066 (Addgene plasmid 46265) vector modified to contain unique Nde, Xho sites. Modifications were made by QuikChange PCR to facilitate cloning of cDNAs previously in the pET15b vector. The NdeI site present in the cytomegalovirus promoter region was removed (mutating adenine 234 to thymine), and a new NdeI site was introduced into the multiple cloning site immediately before the vinculin start codon. Additionally, the 5-XhoI site was removed (mutating cytosine 1345 to adenine), and a 3-XhoI site was introduced 3' to the vinculin cDNA in lieu of a PstI site.
How to cite: pEGFPC1/GgVcl 1-258 (aka VD1) was a gift from Susan Craig (Addgene plasmid # 46270 ; http://n2t.net/addgene:46270 ; RRID:Addgene_46270)
