[The description below was written by a language model from this plasmid's Addgene catalogue record and pLannotate feature annotations shown in this document.]
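Description:
pEGFPC1/GgVcl 1-258 (also called VD1) is a mammalian expression plasmid built on a modified pEGFP-C1 backbone that produces an N-terminal EGFP fusion to the first 258 residues of chicken (Gallus gallus) vinculin, the VD1 subdomain of the vinculin head. Transcription is driven by the human CMV immediate-early enhancer and promoter, with EGFP followed by a short multiple-cloning-site linker, the 774 bp vinculin fragment, and an SV40 polyadenylation signal. The annotation software labels the insert by homology to mouse vinculin, but the catalogue record identifies it as the chicken cDNA.

The fragment was moved as an NdeI–XhoI piece from a bacterial pET15b expression construct into a full-length EGFP-vinculin vector that had been re-engineered by site-directed mutagenesis. An NdeI site in the CMV region and the upstream XhoI site were removed, a new NdeI site was placed just before the vinculin start codon, and a new XhoI site was placed 3' of the cDNA, so both cloning sites are unique and retained.

The plasmid replicates in E. coli from a high-copy ColE1/pUC-type origin and also carries an f1 origin. A single Tn5 NeoR/KanR gene, preceded by both a bacterial promoter and the SV40 early promoter and terminated by the HSV TK polyadenylation signal, gives kanamycin resistance in bacteria and G418 selection in mammalian cells. The short large T antigen, ble and bGH fragments in the feature table are probably incidental backbone matches.

The catalogue lists a total size of 7316 bp, whereas the depositor's full sequence is 5537 nt, which fits better with a roughly 4.7 kb backbone plus a 774 bp insert. The associated publication concerns talin–vinculin complexes at focal adhesions, which suggests use in live-cell imaging of this domain's localization and dynamics.
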