Features (pLannotate 1.2.2; 16 found; start..end, strand, type, name):
      1..364     +  enhancer       CMV enhancer: human cytomegalovirus immediate early enhancer
    365..568     +  promoter       CMV promoter: human cytomegalovirus (CMV) immediate early promoter
    613..1329    +  CDS            EGFP: EGFP is a basic (constitutively fluorescent) green fluorescent protein published in 1996, derived from Aequorea victoria. It is reported to be a rapidly-maturing weak dimer with moderate acid sensitivity.
   1330..1364    +  misc_feature   MCS (fragment): multiple cloning site
   1393..2166    +  CDS            Vcl (fragment): VINC_MOUSE - Experimental evidence at protein level: Swiss-Prot protein existence level 1. Actin filament (F-actin)-binding protein involved in cell- matrix adhesion and cell-cell adhesion. Regulates cell-surface E- cadherin expression and potentiates mechanosensing by the E-cadherin complex. May also play important roles in cell morphology and locomotion (By similarity). From Mus musculus (Mouse).
   2174..2201    +  misc_feature   MCS (fragment): multiple cloning site
   2218..2302    +  CDS            large T antigen (fragment): large T antigen from SV40 (simian virus 40)
   2325..2446    +  polyA_signal   SV40 poly(A) signal: SV40 polyadenylation signal
   2480..2908    -  rep_origin     f1 ori (sequence partly withheld): f1 bacteriophage origin of replication; arrow indicates direction of (+) strand synthesis
   2935..3039    +  promoter       AmpR promoter: bla
   3041..3398    +  promoter       SV40 promoter: SV40 enhancer and early promoter
   3433..4227    +  CDS            NeoR/KanR: aminoglycoside phosphotransferase from Tn5; aph(3')-II (or nptII); confers resistance to neomycin, kanamycin, and G418 (Geneticin®)
   4248..4400    +  CDS            ble (fragment): BLE_KLEPN - Experimental evidence at protein level: Swiss-Prot protein existence level 1. Binding protein with a strong affinity to the bleomycin family of antibiotics. Binds to CL990; an antimitotic-antibiotic compound. From Klebsiella pneumoniae.
   4459..4506    +  polyA_signal   HSV TK poly(A) signal: herpes simplex virus thymidine kinase polyadenylation signal (Cole and Stacy, 1985)
   4597..4613    -  polyA_signal   bGH poly(A) signal (fragment): bovine growth hormone polyadenylation signal
   4835..5423    +  rep_origin     ori: high-copy-number ColE1/pMB1/pBR322/pUC origin of replication
>Addgene plasmid #46270 | pEGFPC1/GgVcl 1-258 (aka VD1) | depositor full sequence | sequence record 65162 | pEGFPC1/GgVcl 1-258 (aka VD1) sequence 5537 bps
TAGTTATTAATAGTAATCAATTACGGGGTCATTAGTTCATAGCCCATATATGGAGTTCCGCGTTACATAA
CTTACGGTAAATGGCCCGCCTGGCTGACCGCCCAACGACCCCCGCCCATTGACGTCAATAATGACGTATG
TTCCCATAGTAACGCCAATAGGGACTTTCCATTGACGTCAATGGGTGGAGTATTTACGGTAAACTGCCCA
CTTGGCAGTACATCAAGTGTATCTTATGCCAAGTACGCCCCCTATTGACGTCAATGACGGTAAATGGCCC
GCCTGGCATTATGCCCAGTACATGACCTTATGGGACTTTCCTACTTGGCAGTACATCTACGTATTAGTCA
TCGCTATTACCATGGTGATGCGGTTTTGGCAGTACATCAATGGGCGTGGATAGCGGTTTGACTCACGGGG
ATTTCCAAGTCTCCACCCCATTGACGTCAATGGGAGTTTGTTTTGGCACCAAAATCAACGGGACTTTCCA
AAATGTCGTAACAACTCCGCCCCATTGACGCAAATGGGCGGTAGGCGTGTACGGTGGGAGGTCTATATAA
GCAGAGCTGGTTTAGTGAACCGTCAGATCCGCTAGCGCTACCGGTCGCCACCATGGTGAGCAAGGGCGAG
GAGCTGTTCACCGGGGTGGTGCCCATCCTGGTCGAGCTGGACGGCGACGTAAACGGCCACAAGTTCAGCG
TGTCCGGCGAGGGCGAGGGCGATGCCACCTACGGCAAGCTGACCCTGAAGTTCATCTGCACCACCGGCAA
GCTGCCCGTGCCCTGGCCCACCCTCGTGACCACCCTGACCTACGGCGTGCAGTGCTTCAGCCGCTACCCC
GACCACATGAAGCAGCACGACTTCTTCAAGTCCGCCATGCCCGAAGGCTACGTCCAGGAGCGCACCATCT
TCTTCAAGGACGACGGCAACTACAAGACCCGCGCCGAGGTGAAGTTCGAGGGCGACACCCTGGTGAACCG
CATCGAGCTGAAGGGCATCGACTTCAAGGAGGACGGCAACATCCTGGGGCACAAGCTGGAGTACAACTAC
AACAGCCACAACGTCTATATCATGGCCGACAAGCAGAAGAACGGCATCAAGGTGAACTTCAAGATCCGCC
ACAACATCGAGGACGGCAGCGTGCAGCTCGCCGACCACTACCAGCAGAACACCCCCATCGGCGACGGCCC
CGTGCTGCTGCCCGACAACCACTACCTGAGCACCCAGTCCGCCCTGAGCAAAGACCCCAACGAGAAGCGC
GATCACATGGTCCTGCTGGAGTTCGTGACCGCCGCCGGGATCACTCTCGGCATGGACGAGCTGTACAAGT
CCGGACTCAGATCTAGAGCTCAAGCTTCGAATTCCGGCCCCCCCTGCCCCGCCGCCCATATGATGCCCGT
CTTCCACACGCGCACCATCGAGAGCATCTTGGAGCCCGTGGCTCAGCAGATCTCCCACCTGGTCATCATG
CACGAGGAGGGGGAGGTAGACGGCAAGGCCATCCCGGACCTCACCGCCCCCGTGTCGGCCGTGCAGGCCG
CTGTCAGCAACCTGGTGCGGGTTGGAAAAGAAACTGTGCAGACAACAGAAGACCAGATCTTGAAAAGGGA
TATGCCACCAGCATTCATCAAAGTAGAGAATGCCTGCACCAAGCTCGTTCGAGCAGCCCAGATGCTGCAA
GCAGATCCTTATTCAGTACCAGCTCGTGACTACCTAATTGATGGATCAAGAGGCATCCTTTCTGGAACAT
CAGACTTACTTCTGACATTTGATGAAGCGGAGGTCCGTAAAATCATCCGTGTCTGCAAAGGAATATTGGA
ATATCTGACTGTGGCAGAAGTAGTAGAGACTATGGAGGATTTGGTGACATATACAAAGAATCTAGGGCCA
GGAATGACAAAGATGGCGAAAATGATCGATGAGAGACAACAGGAATTAACTCATCAGGAACATAGGGTTA
TGCTGGTGAACTCCATGAATACTGTGAAGGAGCTATTGCCTGTACTTATTTCAGCTATGAAGATCTTTGT
AACCACAAAAAACACTAAAAGCCAGGGAATAGAAGAGGCCTTGAAAAATCGCAATTTCACAGTAGAGAAA
ATGAGTGCTGAGATAAATGAAATAATCCGTGTATTACAACTCACTTCCTGGGATGAAGATGCCTGGTAGC
TCGAGTCGACGGTACCGCGGGCCCGGGATCCACCGGATCTAGATAACTGATCATAATCAGCCATACCACA
TTTGTAGAGGTTTTACTTGCTTTAAAAAACCTCCCACACCTCCCCCTGAACCTGAAACATAAAATGAATG
CAATTGTTGTTGTTAACTTGTTTATTGCAGCTTATAATGGTTACAAATAAAGCAATAGCATCACAAATTT
CACAAATAAAGCATTTTTTTCACTGCATTCTAGTTGTGGTTTGTCCAAACTCATCAATGTATCTTAACGC
GTAAATTGTAAGCGTTAATATTTTGTTAAAATTCGCGTTAAATTTTTGTTAAATCAGCTCATTTTTTAAC
CAATAGGCCGAAATCGGCAAAATCCCTTATAAATCAAAAGAATAGACCGAGATAGGGT
[37 nt withheld, positions 2579-2615]
AAAGAACGTGGACTCCAACGTCAAAGG
[49 nt withheld, positions 2643-2691]
T
[91 nt withheld, positions 2693-2783]
G
[124 nt withheld, positions 2785-2908]
CAGGTGGCACTTTTCGGGGAAATGTGCGCGGAACCCCTATTTGTTTATTTTTCTAAATACATTCAAATAT
GTATCCGCTCATGAGACAATAACCCTGATAAATGCTTCAATAATATTGAAAAAGGAAGAGTCCTGAGGCG
GAAAGAACCAGCTGTGGAATGTGTGTCAGTTAGGGTGTGGAAAGTCCCCAGGCTCCCCAGCAGGCAGAAG
TATGCAAAGCATGCATCTCAATTAGTCAGCAACCAGGTGTGGAAAGTCCCCAGGCTCCCCAGCAGGCAGA
AGTATGCAAAGCATGCATCTCAATTAGTCAGCAACCATAGTCCCGCCCCTAACTCCGCCCATCCCGCCCC
TAACTCCGCCCAGTTCCGCCCATTCTCCGCCCCATGGCTGACTAATTTTTTTTATTTATGCAGAGGCCGA
GGCCGCCTCGGCCTCTGAGCTATTCCAGAAGTAGTGAGGAGGCTTTTTTGGAGGCCTAGGCTTTTGCAAA
GATCGATCAAGAGACAGGATGAGGATCGTTTCGCATGATTGAACAAGATGGATTGCACGCAGGTTCTCCG
GCCGCTTGGGTGGAGAGGCTATTCGGCTATGACTGGGCACAACAGACAATCGGCTGCTCTGATGCCGCCG
TGTTCCGGCTGTCAGCGCAGGGGCGCCCGGTTCTTTTTGTCAAGACCGACCTGTCCGGTGCCCTGAATGA
ACTGCAAGACGAGGCAGCGCGGCTATCGTGGCTGGCCACGACGGGCGTTCCTTGCGCAGCTGTGCTCGAC
GTTGTCACTGAAGCGGGAAGGGACTGGCTGCTATTGGGCGAAGTGCCGGGGCAGGATCTCCTGTCATCTC
ACCTTGCTCCTGCCGAGAAAGTATCCATCATGGCTGATGCAATGCGGCGGCTGCATACGCTTGATCCGGC
TACCTGCCCATTCGACCACCAAGCGAAACATCGCATCGAGCGAGCACGTACTCGGATGGAAGCCGGTCTT
GTCGATCAGGATGATCTGGACGAAGAGCATCAGGGGCTCGCGCCAGCCGAACTGTTCGCCAGGCTCAAGG
CGAGCATGCCCGACGGCGAGGATCTCGTCGTGACCCATGGCGATGCCTGCTTGCCGAATATCATGGTGGA
AAATGGCCGCTTTTCTGGATTCATCGACTGTGGCCGGCTGGGTGTGGCGGACCGCTATCAGGACATAGCG
TTGGCTACCCGTGATATTGCTGAAGAGCTTGGCGGCGAATGGGCTGACCGCTTCCTCGTGCTTTACGGTA
TCGCCGCTCCCGATTCGCAGCGCATCGCCTTCTATCGCCTTCTTGACGAGTTCTTCTGAGCGGGACTCTG
GGGTTCGAAATGACCGACCAAGCGACGCCCAACCTGCCATCACGAGATTTCGATTCCACCGCCGCCTTCT
ATGAAAGGTTGGGCTTCGGAATCGTTTTCCGGGACGCCGGCTGGATGATCCTCCAGCGCGGGGATCTCAT
GCTGGAGTTCTTCGCCCACCCTAGGGGGAGGCTAACTGAAACACGGAAGGAGACAATACCGGAAGGAACC
CGCGCTATGACGGCAATAAAAAGACAGAATAAAACGCACGGTGTTGGGTCGTTTGTTCATAAACGCGGGG
TTCGGTCCCAGGGCTGGCACTCTGTCGATACCCCACCGAGACCCCATTGGGGCCAATACGCCCGCGTTTC
TTCCTTTTCCCCACCCCACCCCCCAAGTTCGGGTGAAGGCCCAGGGCTCGCAGCCAACGTCGGGGCGGCA
GGCCCTGCCATAGCCTCAGGTTACTCATATATACTTTAGATTGATTTAAAACTTCATTTTTAATTTAAAA
GGATCTAGGTGAAGATCCTTTTTGATAATCTCATGACCAAAATCCCTTAACGTGAGTTTTCGTTCCACTG
AGCGTCAGACCCCGTAGAAAAGATCAAAGGATCTTCTTGAGATCCTTTTTTTCTGCGCGTAATCTGCTGC
TTGCAAACAAAAAAACCACCGCTACCAGCGGTGGTTTGTTTGCCGGATCAAGAGCTACCAACTCTTTTTC
CGAAGGTAACTGGCTTCAGCAGAGCGCAGATACCAAATACTGTCCTTCTAGTGTAGCCGTAGTTAGGCCA
CCACTTCAAGAACTCTGTAGCACCGCCTACATACCTCGCTCTGCTAATCCTGTTACCAGTGGCTGCTGCC
AGTGGCGATAAGTCGTGTCTTACCGGGTTGGACTCAAGACGATAGTTACCGGATAAGGCGCAGCGGTCGG
GCTGAACGGGGGGTTCGTGCACACAGCCCAGCTTGGAGCGAACGACCTACACCGAACTGAGATACCTACA
GCGTGAGCTATGAGAAAGCGCCACGCTTCCCGAAGGGAGAAAGGCGGACAGGTATCCGGTAAGCGGCAGG
GTCGGAACAGGAGAGCGCACGAGGGAGCTTCCAGGGGGAAACGCCTGGTATCTTTATAGTCCTGTCGGGT
TTCGCCACCTCTGACTTGAGCGTCGATTTTTGTGATGCTCGTCAGGGGGGCGGAGCCTATGGAAAAACGC
CAGCAACGCGGCCTTTTTACGGTTCCTGGCCTTTTGCTGGCCTTTTGCTCACATGTTCTTTCCTGCGTTA
TCCCCTGATTCTGTGGATAACCGTATTACCGCCATGCAT
