>Addgene plasmid #46270 | pEGFPC1/GgVcl 1-258 (aka VD1) | addgene partial sequence | sequence record 66880 | EGFP-C 5'-CATGGTCCTGCTGGAGTTCGTG-3'
TCTCGGCATGGACGAGCTGTACAAGTCCGGACTCAGATCTAGAGCTCAAGCTTCGAATTCCGGCCCCCCC
TGCCCCGCCGCCCATATGATGCCCGTCTTCCACACGCGCACCATCGAGAGCATCTTGGAGCCCGTGGCTC
AGCAGATCTCCCACCTGGTCATCATGCACGAGGAGGGGGAGGTAGACGGCAAGGCCATCCCGGACCTCAC
CGCCCCCGTGTCGGCCGTGCAGGCCGCTGTCAGCAACCTGGTGCGGGTTGGAAAAGAAACTGTGCAGACA
ACAGAAGACCAGATCTTGAAAAGGGATATGCCACCAGCATTCATCAAAGTAGAGAATGCCTGCACCAAGC
TCGTTCGAGCAGCCCAGATGCTGCAAGCAGATCCTTATTCAGTACCAGCTCGTGACTACCTAATTGATGG
ATCAAGAGGCATCCTTTCTGGAACATCAGACTTACTTCTGACATTTGATGAAGCGGAGGTCCGTAAAATC
ATCCGTGTCTGCAAAGGAATATTGGAATATCTGACTGTGGCAGAAGTAGTAGAGACTATGGAGGATTTGG
TGACATATACAAAGAATCTAGGGCCAGGAATGACAAAGATGGCGAAAATGATCGATGAGAGACAACAGGA
ATTAACTCATCAGGAACATAGGGTTATGCTGGTGAACTCCATGAATACTGTGAAGGAGCTATTGCCTGTA
CTTATTTCAGCTATGAAGATCTTTGTAACCACAAAAAACACTAAAAGCCAGGGAATAGAAGAGGCCTTGA
AAAATCGCAATTTCACAGTAGAGAAAATGAGTGCTGAGATAAATGAAATAATCCGTGTATTACAACTCAC
TTCCTGGGATGAAGATGCCTGGTAGCTCGAGTCGACGGTACCGCGGGCCCGGGATCCACCGGATCTAGAT
AACTGATCATAATCAGCCATACCACATTTGTAGAGGTTTTACTTGCTTTAAAAAACCTCCCACACCTCCC
