>Addgene plasmid #46270 | pEGFPC1/GgVcl 1-258 (aka VD1) | addgene partial sequence | sequence record 66881 | SV40pA-R 5'-GAAATTTGTGATGCTATTGC-3'
ATAAACAAGTTAACAACAACAATTGCATTCATTTTATGTTTCAGGTTCAGGGGGAGGTGTGGGAGGTTTT
TTAAAGCAAGTAAAACCTCTACAAATGTGGTATGGCTGATTATGATCAGTTATCTAGATCCGGTGGATCC
CGGGCCCGCGGTACCGTCGACTCGAGCTACCAGGCATCTTCATCCCAGGAAGTGAGTTGTAATACACGGA
TTATTTCATTTATCTCAGCACTCATTTTCTCTACTGTGAAATTGCGATTTTTCAAGGCCTCTTCTATTCC
CTGGCTTTTAGTGTTTTTTGTGGTTACAAAGATCTTCATAGCTGAAATAAGTACAGGCAATAGCTCCTTC
ACAGTATTCATGGAGTTCACCAGCATAACCCTATGTTCCTGATGAGTTAATTCCTGTTGTCTCTCATCGA
TCATTTTCGCCATCTTTGTCATTCCTGGCCCTAGATTCTTTGTATATGTCACCAAATCCTCCATAGTCTC
TACTACTTCTGCCACAGTCAGATATTCCAATATTCCTTTGCAGACACGGATGATTTTACGGACCTCCGCT
TCATCAAATGTCAGAAGTAAGTCTGATGTTCCAGAAAGGATGCCTCTTGATCCATCAATTAGGTAGTCAC
GAGCTGGTACTGAATAAGGATCTGCTTGCAGCATCTGGGCTGCTCGAACGAGCTTGGTGCAGGCATTCTC
TACTTTGATGAATGCTGGTGGCATATCCCTTTTCAAGATCTGGTCTTCTGTTGTCTGCACAGTTTCTTTT
CCAACCCGCACCAGGTTGCTGACAGCGGCCTGCACGGCCGACACGGGGGCGGTGAGGTCCGGGATGGCCT
TGCCGTCTACCTCCCCCTCCTCGTGCATGATGACCAGGTGGGAGATCTGCTGAGCCACGGGCTCCAAGAT
GCTCTC
